Addgene plasmid #27546: pLM-CMV-R-Cre
Purpose: Lentiviral bicistronic co-expression of Cre and mCherry; linked by a P2A peptide.
Depositing lab: Michel Sadelain. Depositing organization: Memorial Sloan-Kettering Cancer Center. Publication: Genomic safe harbors permit high β-globin transgene expression in thalassemia induced pluripotent stem cells. Papapetrou EP, Lee G, Malani N, Setty M, Riviere I, Tirunagari LM, Kadota K, Roth SL, Giardina P, Viale A, Leslie C, Bushman FD, Studer L, Sadelain M. Nat Biotechnol. 2011 Jan;29(1):73-8. doi: 10.1038/nbt.1717. Epub 2010 Dec 12. PubMed 21151124.
Backbone
  Vector backbone: pLM (Sadelain lab)
  Backbone size w/o insert (bp): 6711
  Vector type: Lentiviral, Cre/Lox
Growth in bacteria
  Bacterial resistance: Ampicillin, 100 μg/mL
  Growth temperature: 37°C
  Growth strain: Stbl3
  Copy number: High Copy
Gene/Insert
  Gene/Insert name: mCherry_P2A_Cre recombinase
  Insert size (bp): 1806
  Promoter: CMV
  Cloning method: Restriction Enzyme; 5′ cloning site AgeI (destroyed during cloning); 3′ cloning site SalI (not destroyed)
  Sequencing primers: 5′ n/a
Terms and licenses: Academic/Nonprofit Terms; Industry Terms: Not Available to Industry
How to cite: pLM-CMV-R-Cre was a gift from Michel Sadelain (Addgene plasmid # 27546 ; http://n2t.net/addgene:27546 ; RRID:Addgene_27546)
