[The description below was written by a language model from this plasmid's Addgene catalogue record and pLannotate feature annotations shown in this document.]
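Description:
pLM-CMV-R-Cre is an HIV-1-derived lentiviral transfer plasmid built on the pLM backbone, designed to deliver Cre recombinase together with a red fluorescent marker to mammalian cells. It is propagated in E. coli from a high-copy ColE1/pUC-type origin with ampicillin selection (AmpR/β-lactamase). The backbone also carries an f1 origin, an SV40 origin and remnants of a lac/lacZα cloning region flanked by T3 and T7 promoters. The two annotated sequence records (about 8.5 kb each) show the same set of parts, differing mainly in their start coordinate.

The viral genome is transcribed in packaging cells from an RSV promoter fused to a truncated 5' LTR, an arrangement typical of Tat-independent, third-generation designs. This is followed by the Ψ packaging signal with a gag fragment, the Rev response element for nuclear export of the unspliced genomic RNA, and the cPPT/CTS, which aids nuclear import of the reverse-transcribed genome. The downstream LTR is also annotated as truncated, which suggests a self-inactivating configuration, and an SV40 poly(A) signal lies beyond it.

The internal expression cassette uses the CMV immediate-early enhancer and promoter to drive a single open reading frame of mCherry followed by Cre. According to the catalogue entry the two are joined by a P2A self-cleaving peptide, which occupies the short unannotated gap between the two coding sequences, so both proteins are produced from one transcript. A WPRE downstream of Cre enhances transcript stability and expression. Transduced cells can therefore be identified or sorted by red fluorescence while Cre excises or rearranges loxP-flanked sequences, for example removal of floxed cassettes from engineered cells.
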