Features (pLannotate 1.2.2; 28 found; start..end, strand, type, name):
      1..67      +  rep_origin     RSF ori (fragment): Plasmids containing the RSF 1030 origin of replication can be propagated in E. coli cells that contain additional plasmids with compatible origins.
     69..161     +  CDS            lacI (fragment): lac repressor; lacI; The lac repressor binds to the lac operator to inhibit transcription in E. coli. This inhibition can be relieved by adding lactose or isopropyl-β-D-thiogalactopyranoside (IPTG).
    174..195     +  protein_bind   CAP binding site: CAP binding activates transcription in the presence of cAMP. E. coli catabolite activator protein
    210..240     +  promoter       lac promoter: promoter for the E. coli lac operon
    248..264     +  protein_bind   lac operator: The lac repressor binds to the lac operator to inhibit transcription in E. coli. This inhibition can be relieved by adding lactose or isopropyl-β-D-thiogalactopyranoside (IPTG). lac repressor encoded by lacI
    309..327     +  promoter       T3 promoter: promoter for bacteriophage T3 RNA polymerase
    355..581     +  promoter       RSV promoter: Rous sarcoma virus enhancer/promoter
    582..762     +  LTR            5' LTR (truncated): truncated 5' long terminal repeat (LTR) from HIV-1
    809..934     +  misc_feature   HIV-1 Ψ: packaging signal of human immunodeficiency virus type 1
    918..1281    +  CDS            HIV-1 gag (fragment): gag protein from human immunodeficiency virus 1; gag
   1427..1660    +  misc_feature   RRE: The Rev response element (RRE) of HIV-1 allows for Rev-dependent mRNA export from the nucleus to the cytoplasm.
   2037..2137    +  CDS            Rev (fragment): human immunodeficiency virus 1 (HIV-1) Rev protein; rev; enhances nuclear export of unspliced and incompletely spliced viral mRNAs
   2156..2273    +  misc_feature   cPPT/CTS: central polypurine tract and central termination sequence of HIV-1
   2350..2653    +  enhancer       CMV enhancer: human cytomegalovirus immediate early enhancer
   2654..2857    +  promoter       CMV promoter: human cytomegalovirus (CMV) immediate early promoter
   2895..3602    +  CDS            mCherry: mCherry is a basic (constitutively fluorescent) red fluorescent protein published in 2004, derived from Discosoma sp.. It is reported to be a very rapidly-maturing monomer with low acid sensitivity.
   3669..4700    +  CDS            Cre: site-specific recombinase Cre is a site-specific recombinase from bacteriophage P1. Recombination occurs at loxP sequences.
   4707..5295    +  misc_feature   WPRE: woodchuck hepatitis virus posttranscriptional regulatory element
   5312..5452    +  CDS            nef (fragment): NEF_HV1Z6 - Experimental evidence at protein level: Swiss-Prot protein existence level 1. Extracellular Nef protein targets CD4(+) T-lymphocytes for apoptosis by interacting with CXCR4 surface receptors. From Human immunodeficiency virus type 1 group M subtype D (isolate Z6) (HIV-1).
   5448..5628    +  LTR            5' LTR (truncated): truncated 5' long terminal repeat (LTR) from HIV-1
   5700..5821    +  polyA_signal   SV40 poly(A) signal: SV40 polyadenylation signal
   5861..5996    +  rep_origin     SV40 ori: SV40 origin of replication
   6017..6035    -  promoter       T7 promoter: promoter for bacteriophage T7 RNA polymerase
   6043..6198    +  CDS            lacZα (fragment): LacZα fragment of β-galactosidase; lacZ fragment
   6203..6631    +  rep_origin     f1 ori (sequence partly withheld): f1 bacteriophage origin of replication; arrow indicates direction of (+) strand synthesis
   6684..6788    +  promoter       AmpR promoter: bla
   6789..7649    +  CDS            AmpR: β-lactamase; bla; confers resistance to ampicillin, carbenicillin, and related antibiotics
   7820..8408    +  rep_origin     ori: high-copy-number ColE1/pMB1/pBR322/pUC origin of replication
>Addgene plasmid #27546 | pLM-CMV-R-Cre | addgene full sequence | sequence record 334658 | Addgene NGS Result
TGAGCTGATACCGCTCGCCGCAGCCGAACGACCGAGCGCAGCGAGTCAGTGAGCGAGGAAGCGGAAGAGC
GCCCAATACGCAAACCGCCTCTCCCCGCGCGTTGGCCGATTCATTAATGCAGCTGGCACGACAGGTTTCC
CGACTGGAAAGCGGGCAGTGAGCGCAACGCAATTAATGTGAGTTAGCTCACTCATTAGGCACCCCAGGTT
TTACACTTTATGCTTCCGGCTCGTATGTTGTGTGGAATTGTGAGCGGATAACAATTTCACACAGGAAACA
GCTATGACCATGATTACGCCAAGCGCGCAATTAACCCTCACTAAAGGGAACAAAAGCTGGAGCTGCAAGC
TTAATGTAGTCTTATGCAATACTCTTGTAGTCTTGCAACATGGTAACGATGAGTTAGCAACATGCCTTAC
AAGGAGAGAAAAAGCACCGTGCATGCCGATTGGTGGAAGTAAGGTGGTACGATCGTGCCTTATTAGGAAG
GCAACAGACGGGTCTGACATGGATTGGACGAACCACTGAATTGCCGCATTGCAGAGATATTGTATTTAAG
TGCCTAGCTCGATACATAAACGGGTCTCTCTGGTTAGACCAGATCTGAGCCTGGGAGCTCTCTGGCTAAC
TAGGGAACCCACTGCTTAAGCCTCAATAAAGCTTGCCTTGAGTGCTTCAAGTAGTGTGTGCCCGTCTGTT
GTGTGACTCTGGTAACTAGAGATCCCTCAGACCCTTTTAGTCAGTGTGGAAAATCTCTAGCAGTGGCGCC
CGAACAGGGACTTGAAAGCGAAAGGGAAACCAGAGGAGCTCTCTCGACGCAGGACTCGGCTTGCTGAAGC
GCGCACGGCAAGAGGCGAGGGGCGGCGACTGGTGAGTACGCCAAAAATTTTGACTAGCGGAGGCTAGAAG
GAGAGAGATGGGTGCGAGAGCGTCAGTATTAAGCGGGGGAGAATTAGATCGCGATGGGAAAAAATTCGGT
TAAGGCCAGGGGGAAAGAAAAAATATAAATTAAAACATATAGTATGGGCAAGCAGGGAGCTAGAACGATT
CGCAGTTAATCCTGGCCTGTTAGAAACATCAGAAGGCTGTAGACAAATACTGGGACAGCTACAACCATCC
CTTCAGACAGGATCAGAAGAACTTAGATCATTATATAATACAGTAGCAACCCTCTATTGTGTGCATCAAA
GGATAGAGATAAAAGACACCAAGGAAGCTTTAGACAAGATAGAGGAAGAGCAAAACAAAAGTAAGACCAC
CGCACAGCAAGCGGCCGCTGATCTTCAGACCTGGAGGAGGAGATATGAGGGACAATTGGAGAAGTGAATT
ATATAAATATAAAGTAGTAAAAATTGAACCATTAGGAGTAGCACCCACCAAGGCAAAGAGAAGAGTGGTG
CAGAGAGAAAAAAGAGCAGTGGGAATAGGAGCTTTGTTCCTTGGGTTCTTGGGAGCAGCAGGAAGCACTA
TGGGCGCAGCGTCAATGACGCTGACGGTACAGGCCAGACAATTATTGTCTGGTATAGTGCAGCAGCAGAA
CAATTTGCTGAGGGCTATTGAGGCGCAACAGCATCTGTTGCAACTCACAGTCTGGGGCATCAAGCAGCTC
CAGGCAAGAATCCTGGCTGTGGAAAGATACCTAAAGGATCAACAGCTCCTGGGGATTTGGGGTTGCTCTG
GAAAACTCATTTGCACCACTGCTGTGCCTTGGAATGCTAGTTGGAGTAATAAATCTCTGGAACAGATTTG
GAATCACACGACCTGGATGGAGTGGGACAGAGAAATTAACAATTACACAAGCTTAATACACTCCTTAATT
GAAGAATCGCAAAACCAGCAAGAAAAGAATGAACAAGAATTATTGGAATTAGATAAATGGGCAAGTTTGT
GGAATTGGTTTAACATAACAAATTGGCTGTGGTATATAAAATTATTCATAATGATAGTAGGAGGCTTGGT
AGGTTTAAGAATAGTTTTTGCTGTACTTTCTATAGTGAATAGAGTTAGGCAGGGATATTCACCATTATCG
TTTCAGACCCACCTCCCAACCCCGAGGGGACCCGACAGGCCCGAAGGAATAGAAGAAGAAGGTGGAGAGA
GAGACAGAGACAGATCCATTCGATTAGTGAACGGATCTCGACGGTATCGGTTAACTTTTAAAAGAAAAGG
GGGGATTGGGGGGTACAGTGCAGGGGAAAGAATAGTAGACATAATAGCAACAGACATACAAACTAAAGAA
TTACAAAAACAAATTACAAAAATTCAAAATTTTATCGATCACGAGACTAGCCTCGATAATAGTAATCAAT
TACGGGGTCATTAGTTCATAGCCCATATATGGAGTTCCGCGTTACATAACTTACGGTAAATGGCCCGCCT
GGCTGACCGCCCAACGACCCCCGCCCATTGACGTCAATAATGACGTATGTTCCCATAGTAACGCCAATAG
GGACTTTCCATTGACGTCAATGGGTGGAGTATTTACGGTAAACTGCCCACTTGGCAGTACATCAAGTGTA
TCATATGCCAAGTACGCCCCCTATTGACGTCAATGACGGTAAATGGCCCGCCTGGCATTATGCCCAGTAC
ATGACCTTATGGGACTTTCCTACTTGGCAGTACATCTACGTATTAGTCATCGCTATTACCATGGTGATGC
GGTTTTGGCAGTACATCAATGGGCGTGGATAGCGGTTTGACTCACGGGGATTTCCAAGTCTCCACCCCAT
TGACGTCAATGGGAGTTTGTTTTGGCACCAAAATCAACGGGACTTTCCAAAATGTCGTAACAACTCCGCC
CCATTGACGCAAATGGGCGGTAGGCGTGTACGGTGGGAGGTCTATATAAGCAGAGCTGGTTTAGTGAACC
GTCAGATCCGCTAGCGCTACCGGTATGGTGAGCAAGGGCGAGGAGGATAACATGGCCATCATCAAGGAGT
TCATGCGCTTCAAGGTGCACATGGAGGGCTCCGTGAACGGCCACGAGTTCGAGATCGAGGGCGAGGGCGA
GGGCCGCCCCTACGAGGGCACCCAGACCGCCAAGCTGAAGGTGACCAAGGGTGGCCCCCTGCCCTTCGCC
TGGGACATCCTGTCCCCTCAGTTCATGTACGGCTCCAAGGCCTACGTGAAGCACCCCGCCGACATCCCCG
ACTACTTGAAGCTGTCCTTCCCCGAGGGCTTCAAGTGGGAGCGCGTGATGAACTTCGAGGACGGCGGCGT
GGTGACCGTGACCCAGGACTCCTCCCTGCAGGACGGCGAGTTCATCTACAAGGTGAAGCTGCGCGGCACC
AACTTCCCCTCCGACGGCCCCGTAATGCAGAAGAAGACCATGGGCTGGGAGGCCTCCTCCGAGCGGATGT
ACCCCGAGGACGGCGCCCTGAAGGGCGAGATCAAGCAGAGGCTGAAGCTGAAGGACGGCGGCCACTACGA
CGCTGAGGTCAAGACCACCTACAAGGCCAAGAAGCCCGTGCAGCTGCCCGGCGCCTACAACGTCAACATC
AAGTTGGACATCACCTCCCACAACGAGGACTACACCATCGTGGAACAGTACGAACGCGCCGAGGGCCGCC
ACTCCACCGGCGGCATGGACGAGCTGTACAAGGGATCTGGAGCAACAAACTTCTCACTACTCAAACAAGC
AGGTGACGTGGAGGAGAATCCCGGCCCTATGTCCAATTTACTGACCGTACACCAAAATTTGCCTGCATTA
CCGGTCGATGCAACGAGTGATGAGGTTCGCAAGAACCTGATGGACATGTTCAGGGATCGCCAGGCGTTTT
CTGAGCATACCTGGAAAATGCTTCTGTCCGTTTGCCGGTCGTGGGCGGCATGGTGCAAGTTGAATAACCG
GAAATGGTTTCCCGCAGAACCTGAAGATGTTCGCGATTATCTTCTATATCTTCAGGCGCGCGGTCTGGCA
GTAAAAACTATCCAGCAACATTTGGGCCAGCTAAACATGCTTCATCGTCGGTCCGGGCTGCCACGACCAA
GTGACAGCAATGCTGTTTCACTGGTTATGCGGCGGATCCGAAAAGAAAACGTTGATGCCGGTGAACGTGC
AAAACAGGCTCTAGCGTTCGAACGCACTGATTTCGACCAGGTTCGTTCACTCATGGAAAATAGCGATCGC
TGCCAGGATATACGTAATCTGGCATTTCTGGGGATTGCTTATAACACCCTGTTACGTATAGCCGAAATTG
CCAGGATCAGGGTTAAAGATATCTCACGTACTGACGGTGGGAGAATGTTAATCCATATTGGCAGAACGAA
AACGCTGGTTAGCACCGCAGGTGTAGAGAAGGCACTTAGCCTGGGGGTAACTAAACTGGTCGAGCGATGG
ATTTCCGTCTCTGGTGTAGCTGATGATCCGAATAACTACCTGTTTTGCCGGGTCAGAAAAAATGGTGTTG
CCGCGCCATCTGCCACCAGCCAGCTATCAACTCGCGCCCTGGAAGGGATTTTTGAAGCAACTCATCGATT
GATTTACGGCGCTAAGGATGACTCTGGTCAGAGATACCTGGCCTGGTCTGGACACAGTGCCCGTGTCGGA
GCCGCGCGAGATATGGCCCGCGCTGGAGTTTCAATACCGGAGATCATGCAAGCTGGTGGCTGGACCAATG
TAAATATTGTCATGAACTATATCCGTAACCTGGATAGTGAAACAGGGGCAATGGTGCGCCTGCTGGAAGA
TGGCGATTAGGTCGACAATCAACCTCTGGATTACAAAATTTGTGAAAGATTGACTGGTATTCTTAACTAT
GTTGCTCCTTTTACGCTATGTGGATACGCTGCTTTAATGCCTTTGTATCATGCTATTGCTTCCCGTATGG
CTTTCATTTTCTCCTCCTTGTATAAATCCTGGTTGCTGTCTCTTTATGAGGAGTTGTGGCCCGTTGTCAG
GCAACGTGGCGTGGTGTGCACTGTGTTTGCTGACGCAACCCCCACTGGTTGGGGCATTGCCACCACCTGT
CAGCTCCTTTCCGGGACTTTCGCTTTCCCCCTCCCTATTGCCACGGCGGAACTCATCGCCGCCTGCCTTG
CCCGCTGCTGGACAGGGGCTCGGCTGTTGGGCACTGACAATTCCGTGGTGTTGTCGGGGAAGCTGACGTC
CTTTCCATGGCTGCTCGCCTGTGTTGCCACCTGGATTCTGCGCGGGACGTCCTTCTGCTACGTCCCTTCG
GCCCTCAATCCAGCGGACCTTCCTTCCCGCGGCCTGCTGCCGGCTCTGCGGCCTCTTCCGCGTCTTCGCC
TTCGCCCTCAGACGAGTCGGATCTCCCTTTGGGCCGCCTCCCCGCCTGGAATTCGAGCTCGGTACCTTTA
AGACCAATGACTTACAAGGCAGCTGTAGATCTTAGCCACTTTTTAAAAGAAAAGGGGGGACTGGAAGGGC
TAATTCACTCCCAACGAAGACAAGATATCCTGCTAGCTCCGGATCCGGACCTGTACTGGGTCTCTCTGGT
TAGACCAGATCTGAGCCTGGGAGCTCTCTGGCTAACTAGGGAACCCACTGCTTAAGCCTCAATAAAGCTT
GCCTTGAGTGCTTCAAGTAGTGTGTGCCCGTCTGTTGTGTGACTCTGGTAACTAGAGATCCCTCAGACCC
TTTTAGTCAGTGTGGAAAATCTCTAGCAGTAGTAGTTCATGTCATCTTATTATTCAGTATTTATAACTTG
CAAAGAAATGAATATCAGAGAGTGAGAGGAACTTGTTTATTGCAGCTTATAATGGTTACAAATAAAGCAA
TAGCATCACAAATTTCACAAATAAAGCATTTTTTTCACTGCATTCTAGTTGTGGTTTGTCCAAACTCATC
AATGTATCTTATCATGTCTGGCTCTAGCTATCCCGCCCCTAACTCCGCCCATCCCGCCCCTAACTCCGCC
CAGTTCCGCCCATTCTCCGCCCCATGGCTGACTAATTTTTTTTATTTATGCAGAGGCCGAGGCCGCCTCG
GCCTCTGAGCTATTCCAGAAGTAGTGAGGAGGCTTTTTTGGAGGCCTAGGGACGTACCCAATTCGCCCTA
TAGTGAGTCGTATTACGCGCGCTCACTGGCCGTCGTTTTACAACGTCGTGACTGGGAAAACCCTGGCGTT
ACCCAACTTAATCGCCTTGCAGCACATCCCCCTTTCGCCAGCTGGCGTAATAGCGAAGAGGCCCGCACCG
ATCGCCCTTCCCAACAGTTGCGCAGCCTGAATGGCGAATGGG
[124 nt withheld, positions 6203-6326]
C
[91 nt withheld, positions 6328-6418]
A
[49 nt withheld, positions 6420-6468]
CCTTTGACGTTGGAGTCCACGTTCTTT
[37 nt withheld, positions 6496-6532]
ACCCTATCTCGGTCTATTCTTTTGATTTATAAGGGATTTTGCCGATTTCGGCCTATTGGTTAAAAAATGA
GCTGATTTAACAAAAATTTAACGCGAATTTTAACAAAATATTAACGCTTACAATTTAGGTGGCACTTTTC
GGGGAAATGTGCGCGGAACCCCTATTTGTTTATTTTTCTAAATACATTCAAATATGTATCCGCTCATGAG
ACAATAACCCTGATAAATGCTTCAATAATATTGAAAAAGGAAGAGTATGAGTATTCAACATTTCCGTGTC
GCCCTTATTCCCTTTTTTGCGGCATTTTGCCTTCCTGTTTTTGCTCACCCAGAAACGCTGGTGAAAGTAA
AAGATGCTGAAGATCAGTTGGGTGCACGAGTGGGTTACATCGAACTGGATCTCAACAGCGGTAAGATCCT
TGAGAGTTTTCGCCCCGAAGAACGTTTTCCAATGATGAGCACTTTTAAAGTTCTGCTATGTGGCGCGGTA
TTATCCCGTATTGACGCCGGGCAAGAGCAACTCGGTCGCCGCATACACTATTCTCAGAATGACTTGGTTG
AGTACTCACCAGTCACAGAAAAGCATCTTACGGATGGCATGACAGTAAGAGAATTATGCAGTGCTGCCAT
AACCATGAGTGATAACACTGCGGCCAACTTACTTCTGACAACGATCGGAGGACCGAAGGAGCTAACCGCT
TTTTTGCACAACATGGGGGATCATGTAACTCGCCTTGATCGTTGGGAACCGGAGCTGAATGAAGCCATAC
CAAACGACGAGCGTGACACCACGATGCCTGTAGCAATGGCAACAACGTTGCGCAAACTATTAACTGGCGA
ACTACTTACTCTAGCTTCCCGGCAACAATTAATAGACTGGATGGAGGCGGATAAAGTTGCAGGACCACTT
CTGCGCTCGGCCCTTCCGGCTGGCTGGTTTATTGCTGATAAATCTGGAGCCGGTGAGCGTGGGTCTCGCG
GTATCATTGCAGCACTGGGGCCAGATGGTAAGCCCTCCCGTATCGTAGTTATCTACACGACGGGGAGTCA
GGCAACTATGGATGAACGAAATAGACAGATCGCTGAGATAGGTGCCTCACTGATTAAGCATTGGTAACTG
TCAGACCAAGTTTACTCATATATACTTTAGATTGATTTAAAACTTCATTTTTAATTTAAAAGGATCTAGG
TGAAGATCCTTTTTGATAATCTCATGACCAAAATCCCTTAACGTGAGTTTTCGTTCCACTGAGCGTCAGA
CCCCGTAGAAAAGATCAAAGGATCTTCTTGAGATCCTTTTTTTCTGCGCGTAATCTGCTGCTTGCAAACA
AAAAAACCACCGCTACCAGCGGTGGTTTGTTTGCCGGATCAAGAGCTACCAACTCTTTTTCCGAAGGTAA
CTGGCTTCAGCAGAGCGCAGATACCAAATACTGTTCTTCTAGTGTAGCCGTAGTTAGGCCACCACTTCAA
GAACTCTGTAGCACCGCCTACATACCTCGCTCTGCTAATCCTGTTACCAGTGGCTGCTGCCAGTGGCGAT
AAGTCGTGTCTTACCGGGTTGGACTCAAGACGATAGTTACCGGATAAGGCGCAGCGGTCGGGCTGAACGG
GGGGTTCGTGCACACAGCCCAGCTTGGAGCGAACGACCTACACCGAACTGAGATACCTACAGCGTGAGCT
ATGAGAAAGCGCCACGCTTCCCGAAGGGAGAAAGGCGGACAGGTATCCGGTAAGCGGCAGGGTCGGAACA
GGAGAGCGCACGAGGGAGCTTCCAGGGGGAAACGCCTGGTATCTTTATAGTCCTGTCGGGTTTCGCCACC
TCTGACTTGAGCGTCGATTTTTGTGATGCTCGTCAGGGGGGCGGAGCCTATGGAAAAACGCCAGCAACGC
GGCCTTTTTACGGTTCCTGGCCTTTTGCTGGCCTTTTGCTCACATGTTCTTTCCTGCGTTATCCCCTGAT
TCTGTGGATAACCGTATTACCGCCTTTGAG
