Features (pLannotate 1.2.2; 27 found; start..end, strand, type, name):
      2..590     +  misc_feature   WPRE: woodchuck hepatitis virus posttranscriptional regulatory element
    607..747     +  CDS            nef (fragment): NEF_HV1Z6 - Experimental evidence at protein level: Swiss-Prot protein existence level 1. Extracellular Nef protein targets CD4(+) T-lymphocytes for apoptosis by interacting with CXCR4 surface receptors. From Human immunodeficiency virus type 1 group M subtype D (isolate Z6) (HIV-1).
    743..923     +  LTR            5' LTR (truncated): truncated 5' long terminal repeat (LTR) from HIV-1
    995..1116    +  polyA_signal   SV40 poly(A) signal: SV40 polyadenylation signal
   1135..1270    +  rep_origin     SV40 ori: SV40 origin of replication
   1303..1321    -  promoter       T7 promoter: promoter for bacteriophage T7 RNA polymerase
   1329..1484    +  CDS            lacZα (fragment): LacZα fragment of β-galactosidase; lacZ fragment
   1492..1947    +  rep_origin     f1 ori (sequence partly withheld): f1 bacteriophage origin of replication; arrow indicates direction of (+) strand synthesis
   1976..2080    +  promoter       AmpR promoter: bla
   2081..2941    +  CDS            AmpR: β-lactamase; bla; confers resistance to ampicillin, carbenicillin, and related antibiotics
   3112..3700    +  rep_origin     ori: high-copy-number ColE1/pMB1/pBR322/pUC origin of replication
   3883..3975    +  CDS            lacI (fragment): lac repressor; lacI; The lac repressor binds to the lac operator to inhibit transcription in E. coli. This inhibition can be relieved by adding lactose or isopropyl-β-D-thiogalactopyranoside (IPTG).
   3988..4009    +  protein_bind   CAP binding site: CAP binding activates transcription in the presence of cAMP. E. coli catabolite activator protein
   4024..4054    +  promoter       lac promoter: promoter for the E. coli lac operon
   4062..4078    +  protein_bind   lac operator: The lac repressor binds to the lac operator to inhibit transcription in E. coli. This inhibition can be relieved by adding lactose or isopropyl-β-D-thiogalactopyranoside (IPTG). lac repressor encoded by lacI
   4123..4141    +  promoter       T3 promoter: promoter for bacteriophage T3 RNA polymerase
   4169..4390    +  promoter       RSV promoter: Rous sarcoma virus enhancer/promoter
   4397..4577    +  LTR            5' LTR (truncated): truncated 5' long terminal repeat (LTR) from HIV-1
   4621..4746    +  misc_feature   HIV-1 Ψ: packaging signal of human immunodeficiency virus type 1
   4730..5093    +  CDS            HIV-1 gag (fragment): gag protein from human immunodeficiency virus 1; gag
   5188..5524    +  ncRNA          RRE: Accession: RF00036 - HIV Rev response element
   5849..5949    +  CDS            Rev (fragment): human immunodeficiency virus 1 (HIV-1) Rev protein; rev; enhances nuclear export of unspliced and incompletely spliced viral mRNAs
   5968..6085    +  misc_feature   cPPT/CTS: central polypurine tract and central termination sequence of HIV-1
   6162..6465    +  enhancer       CMV enhancer: human cytomegalovirus immediate early enhancer
   6466..6669    +  promoter       CMV promoter: human cytomegalovirus (CMV) immediate early promoter
   6707..7414    +  CDS            mCherry: mCherry is a basic (constitutively fluorescent) red fluorescent protein published in 2004, derived from Discosoma sp.. It is reported to be a very rapidly-maturing monomer with low acid sensitivity.
   7481..8512    +  CDS            Cre: site-specific recombinase Cre is a site-specific recombinase from bacteriophage P1. Recombination occurs at loxP sequences.
>Addgene plasmid #27546 | pLM-CMV-R-Cre | analyzer sequence | sequence record 12971
CAATCAACCTCTGGATTACAAAATTTGTGAAAGATTGACTGGTATTCTTAACTATGTTGCTCCTTTTACG
CTATGTGGATACGCTGCTTTAATGCCTTTGTATCATGCTATTGCTTCCCGTATGGCTTTCATTTTCTCCT
CCTTGTATAAATCCTGGTTGCTGTCTCTTTATGAGGAGTTGTGGCCCGTTGTCAGGCAACGTGGCGTGGT
GTGCACTGTGTTTGCTGACGCAACCCCCACTGGTTGGGGCATTGCCACCACCTGTCAGCTCCTTTCCGGG
ACTTTCGCTTTCCCCCTCCCTATTGCCACGGCGGAACTCATCGCCGCCTGCCTTGCCCGCTGCTGGACAG
GGGCTCGGCTGTTGGGCACTGACAATTCCGTGGTGTTGTCGGGGAAGCTGACGTCCTTTCCATGGCTGCT
CGCCTGTGTTGCCACCTGGATTCTGCGCGGGACGTCCTTCTGCTACGTCCCTTCGGCCCTCAATCCAGCG
GACCTTCCTTCCCGCGGCCTGCTGCCGGCTCTGCGGCCTCTTCCGCGTCTTCGCCTTCGCCCTCAGACGA
GTCGGATCTCCCTTTGGGCCGCCTCCCCGCCTGGAATTCGAGCTCGGTACCTTTAAGACCAATGACTTAC
AAGGCAGCTGTAGATCTTAGCCACTTTTTAAAAGAAAAGGGGGGACTGGAAGGGCTAATTCACTCCCAAC
GAAGACAAGATATCCTGCTAGCTCCGGATCCGGACCTGTACTGGGTCTCTCTGGTTAGACCAGATCTGAG
CCTGGGAGCTCTCTGGCTAACTAGGGAACCCACTGCTTAAGCCTCAATAAAGCTTGCCTTGAGTGCTTCA
AGTAGTGTGTGCCCGTCTGTTGTGTGACTCTGGTAACTAGAGATCCCTCAGACCCTTTTAGTCAGTGTGG
AAAATCTCTAGCAGTAGTAGTTCATGTCATCTTATTATTCAGTATTTATAACTTGCAAAGAAATGAATAT
CAGAGAGTGAGAGGAACTTGTTTATTGCAGCTTATAATGGTTACAAATAAAGCAATAGCATCACAAATTT
CACAAATAAAGCATTTTTTTCACTGCATTCTAGTTGTGGTTTGTCCAAACTCATCAATGTATCTTATCAT
GTCTGGCTCTAGCTATCCCGCCCCTAACTCCGCCCAGTTCCGCCCATTCTCCGCCCCATGGCTGACTAAT
TTTTTTTATTTATGCAGAGGCCGAGGCCGCCTCGGCCTCTGAGCTATTCCAGAAGTAGTGAGGAGGCTTT
TTTGGAGGCCTAGGCTTTTGCGTCGAGACGTACCCAATTCGCCCTATAGTGAGTCGTATTACGCGCGCTC
ACTGGCCGTCGTTTTACAACGTCGTGACTGGGAAAACCCTGGCGTTACCCAACTTAATCGCCTTGCAGCA
CATCCCCCTTTCGCCAGCTGGCGTAATAGCGAAGAGGCCCGCACCGATCGCCCTTCCCAACAGTTGCGCA
GCCTGAATGGCGAATGGCGCG
[124 nt withheld, positions 1492-1615]
C
[91 nt withheld, positions 1617-1707]
A
[49 nt withheld, positions 1709-1757]
CCTTTGACGTTGGAGTCCACGTTCTTT
[37 nt withheld, positions 1785-1821]
ACCCTATCTCGGTCTATTCTTTTGATTTATAAGGGATTTTGCCGATTTCGGCCTATTGGTTAAAAAATGA
GCTGATTTAACAAAAATTTAACGCGAATTTTAACAAAATATTAACGTTTACAATTTCCCAGGTGGCACTT
TTCGGGGAAATGTGCGCGGAACCCCTATTTGTTTATTTTTCTAAATACATTCAAATATGTATCCGCTCAT
GAGACAATAACCCTGATAAATGCTTCAATAATATTGAAAAAGGAAGAGTATGAGTATTCAACATTTCCGT
GTCGCCCTTATTCCCTTTTTTGCGGCATTTTGCCTTCCTGTTTTTGCTCACCCAGAAACGCTGGTGAAAG
TAAAAGATGCTGAAGATCAGTTGGGTGCACGAGTGGGTTACATCGAACTGGATCTCAACAGCGGTAAGAT
CCTTGAGAGTTTTCGCCCCGAAGAACGTTTTCCAATGATGAGCACTTTTAAAGTTCTGCTATGTGGCGCG
GTATTATCCCGTATTGACGCCGGGCAAGAGCAACTCGGTCGCCGCATACACTATTCTCAGAATGACTTGG
TTGAGTACTCACCAGTCACAGAAAAGCATCTTACGGATGGCATGACAGTAAGAGAATTATGCAGTGCTGC
CATAACCATGAGTGATAACACTGCGGCCAACTTACTTCTGACAACGATCGGAGGACCGAAGGAGCTAACC
GCTTTTTTGCACAACATGGGGGATCATGTAACTCGCCTTGATCGTTGGGAACCGGAGCTGAATGAAGCCA
TACCAAACGACGAGCGTGACACCACGATGCCTGTAGCAATGGCAACAACGTTGCGCAAACTATTAACTGG
CGAACTACTTACTCTAGCTTCCCGGCAACAATTAATAGACTGGATGGAGGCGGATAAAGTTGCAGGACCA
CTTCTGCGCTCGGCCCTTCCGGCTGGCTGGTTTATTGCTGATAAATCTGGAGCCGGTGAGCGTGGGTCTC
GCGGTATCATTGCAGCACTGGGGCCAGATGGTAAGCCCTCCCGTATCGTAGTTATCTACACGACGGGGAG
TCAGGCAACTATGGATGAACGAAATAGACAGATCGCTGAGATAGGTGCCTCACTGATTAAGCATTGGTAA
CTGTCAGACCAAGTTTACTCATATATACTTTAGATTGATTTAAAACTTCATTTTTAATTTAAAAGGATCT
AGGTGAAGATCCTTTTTGATAATCTCATGACCAAAATCCCTTAACGTGAGTTTTCGTTCCACTGAGCGTC
AGACCCCGTAGAAAAGATCAAAGGATCTTCTTGAGATCCTTTTTTTCTGCGCGTAATCTGCTGCTTGCAA
ACAAAAAAACCACCGCTACCAGCGGTGGTTTGTTTGCCGGATCAAGAGCTACCAACTCTTTTTCCGAAGG
TAACTGGCTTCAGCAGAGCGCAGATACCAAATACTGTCCTTCTAGTGTAGCCGTAGTTAGGCCACCACTT
CAAGAACTCTGTAGCACCGCCTACATACCTCGCTCTGCTAATCCTGTTACCAGTGGCTGCTGCCAGTGGC
GATAAGTCGTGTCTTACCGGGTTGGACTCAAGACGATAGTTACCGGATAAGGCGCAGCGGTCGGGCTGAA
CGGGGGGTTCGTGCACACAGCCCAGCTTGGAGCGAACGACCTACACCGAACTGAGATACCTACAGCGTGA
GCTATGAGAAAGCGCCACGCTTCCCGAAGGGAGAAAGGCGGACAGGTATCCGGTAAGCGGCAGGGTCGGA
ACAGGAGAGCGCACGAGGGAGCTTCCAGGGGGAAACGCCTGGTATCTTTATAGTCCTGTCGGGTTTCGCC
ACCTCTGACTTGAGCGTCGATTTTTGTGATGCTCGTCAGGGGGGCGGAGCCTATGGAAAAACGCCAGCAA
CGCGGCCTTTTTACGGTTCCTGGCCTTTTGCTGGCCTTTTGCTCACATGTTCTTTCCTGCGTTATCCCCT
GATTCTGTGGATAACCGTATTACCGCCTTTGAGTGAGCTGATACCGCTCGCCGCAGCCGAACGACCGAGC
GCAGCGAGTCAGTGAGCGAGGAAGCGGAAGAGCGCCCAATACGCAAACCGCCTCTCCCCGCGCGTTGGCC
GATTCATTAATGCAGCTGGCACGACAGGTTTCCCGACTGGAAAGCGGGCAGTGAGCGCAACGCAATTAAT
GTGAGTTAGCTCACTCATTAGGCACCCCAGGCTTTACACTTTATGCTTCCGGCTCGTATGTTGTGTGGAA
TTGTGAGCGGATAACAATTTCACACAGGAAACAGCTATGACCATGATTACGCCAAGCGCGCAATTAACCC
TCACTAAAGGGAACAAAAGCTGGAGCTGCAAGCTTAATGTAGTCTTATGCAATACTCTTGTAGTCTTGCA
ACATGGTAACGATGAGTTAGCAACATGCCTTACAAGGAGAGAAAAAGCACCGTGCATGCCGATTGGTGGA
AGTAAGGTGGTACGATCGTGCCTTATTAGGAAGGCAACAGACGGGTCTGACATGGATTGGACGAACCACT
GAATTGCCGCATTGCAGAGATATTGTATTTAAGTGCCTAGCTCGATACAATAAACGGGTCTCTCTGGTTA
GACCAGATCTGAGCCTGGGAGCTCTCTGGCTAACTAGGGAACCCACTGCTTAAGCCTCAATAAAGCTTGC
CTTGAGTGCTTCAAGTAGTGTGTGCCCGTCTGTTGTGTGACTCTGGTAACTAGAGATCCCTCAGACCCTT
TTAGTCAGTGTGGAAAATCTCTAGCAGTGGCGCCCGAACAGGGACCTGAAAGCGAAAGGGAAACCAGAGC
TCTCTCGACGCAGGACTCGGCTTGCTGAAGCGCGCACGGCAAGAGGCGAGGGGCGGCGACTGGTGAGTAC
GCCAAAAATTTTGACTAGCGGAGGCTAGAAGGAGAGAGATGGGTGCGAGAGCGTCAGTATTAAGCGGGGG
AGAATTAGATCGCGATGGGAAAAAATTCGGTTAAGGCCAGGGGGAAAGAAAAAATATAAATTAAAACATA
TAGTATGGGCAAGCAGGGAGCTAGAACGATTCGCAGTTAATCCTGGCCTGTTAGAAACATCAGAAGGCTG
TAGACAAATACTGGGACAGCTACAACCATCCCTTCAGACAGGATCAGAAGAACTTAGATCATTATATAAT
ACAGTAGCAACCCTCTATTGTGTGCATCAAAGGATAGAGATAAAAGACACCAAGGAAGCTTTAGACAAGA
TAGAGGAAGAGCAAAACAAAAGTAAGACCACCGCACAGCAAGCGGCCGCTGATCTTCAGACCTGGAGGAG
GAGATATGAGGGACAATTGGAGAAGTGAATTATATAAATATAAAGTAGTAAAAATTGAACCATTAGGAGT
AGCACCCACCAAGGCAAAGAGAAGAGTGGTGCAGAGAGAAAAAAGAGCAGTGGGAATAGGAGCTTTGTTC
CTTGGGTTCTTGGGAGCAGCAGGAAGCACTATGGGCGCAGCCTCAATGACGCTGACGGTACAGGCCAGAC
AATTATTGTCTGGTATAGTGCAGCAGCAGAACAATTTGCTGAGGGCTATTGAGGCGCAACAGCATCTGTT
GCAACTCACAGTCTGGGGCATCAAGCAGCTCCAGGCAAGAATCCTGGCTGTGGAAAGATACCTAAAGGAT
CAACAGCTCCTGGGGATTTGGGGTTGCTCTGGAAAACTCATTTGCACCACTGCTGTGCCTTGGAATGCTA
GTTGGAGTAATAAATCTCTGGAACAGATTTGGAATCACACGACCTGGATGGAGTGGGACAGAGAAATTAA
CAATTACACAAGCTTAATACACTCCTTAATTGAAGAATCGCAAAACCAGCAAGAAAAGAATGAACAAGAA
TTATTGGAATTAGATAAATGGGCAAGTTTGTGGAATTGGTTTAACATAACAAATTGGCTGTGGTATATAA
AATTATTCATAATGATAGTAGGAGGCTTGGTAGGTTTAAGAATAGTTTTTGCTGTACTTTCTATAGTGAA
TAGAGTTAGGCAGGGATATTCACCATTATCGTTTCAGACCCACCTCCCAACCCCGAGGGGACCCGACAGG
CCCGAAGGAATAGAAGAAGAAGGTGGAGAGAGAGACAGAGACAGATCCATTCGATTAGTGAACGGATCTC
GACGGTATCGGTTAACTTTTAAAAGAAAAGGGGGGATTGGGGGGTACAGTGCAGGGGAAAGAATAGTAGA
CATAATAGCAACAGACATACAAACTAAAGAATTACAAAAACAAATTACAAAAATTCAAAATTTTATCGAT
CACGAGACTAGCCTCGATAATAGTAATCAATTACGGGGTCATTAGTTCATAGCCCATATATGGAGTTCCG
CGTTACATAACTTACGGTAAATGGCCCGCCTGGCTGACCGCCCAACGACCCCCGCCCATTGACGTCAATA
ATGACGTATGTTCCCATAGTAACGCCAATAGGGACTTTCCATTGACGTCAATGGGTGGAGTATTTACGGT
AAACTGCCCACTTGGCAGTACATCAAGTGTATCATATGCCAAGTACGCCCCCTATTGACGTCAATGACGG
TAAATGGCCCGCCTGGCATTATGCCCAGTACATGACCTTATGGGACTTTCCTACTTGGCAGTACATCTAC
GTATTAGTCATCGCTATTACCATGGTGATGCGGTTTTGGCAGTACATCAATGGGCGTGGATAGCGGTTTG
ACTCACGGGGATTTCCAAGTCTCCACCCCATTGACGTCAATGGGAGTTTGTTTTGGCACCAAAATCAACG
GGACTTTCCAAAATGTCGTAACAACTCCGCCCCATTGACGCAAATGGGCGGTAGGCGTGTACGGTGGGAG
GTCTATATAAGCAGAGCTGGTTTAGTGAACCGTCAGATCCGCTAGCGCTACCGGTATGGTGAGCAAGGGC
GAGGAGGATAACATGGCCATCATCAAGGAGTTCATGCGCTTCAAGGTGCACATGGAGGGCTCCGTGAACG
GCCACGAGTTCGAGATCGAGGGCGAGGGCGAGGGCCGCCCCTACGAGGGCACCCAGACCGCCAAGCTGAA
GGTGACCAAGGGTGGCCCCCTGCCCTTCGCCTGGGACATCCTGTCCCCTCAGTTCATGTACGGCTCCAAG
GCCTACGTGAAGCACCCCGCCGACATCCCCGACTACTTGAAGCTGTCCTTCCCCGAGGGCTTCAAGTGGG
AGCGCGTGATGAACTTCGAGGACGGCGGCGTGGTGACCGTGACCCAGGACTCCTCCCTGCAGGACGGCGA
GTTCATCTACAAGGTGAAGCTGCGCGGCACCAACTTCCCCTCCGACGGCCCCGTAATGCAGAAGAAGACC
ATGGGCTGGGAGGCCTCCTCCGAGCGGATGTACCCCGAGGACGGCGCCCTGAAGGGCGAGATCAAGCAGA
GGCTGAAGCTGAAGGACGGCGGCCACTACGACGCTGAGGTCAAGACCACCTACAAGGCCAAGAAGCCCGT
GCAGCTGCCCGGCGCCTACAACGTCAACATCAAGTTGGACATCACCTCCCACAACGAGGACTACACCATC
GTGGAACAGTACGAACGCGCCGAGGGCCGCCACTCCACCGGCGGCATGGACGAGCTGTACAAGGGATCTG
GAGCAACAAACTTCTCACTACTCAAACAAGCAGGTGACGTGGAGGAGAATCCCGGCCCTATGTCCAATTT
ACTGACCGTACACCAAAATTTGCCTGCATTACCGGTCGATGCAACGAGTGATGAGGTTCGCAAGAACCTG
ATGGACATGTTCAGGGATCGCCAGGCGTTTTCTGAGCATACCTGGAAAATGCTTCTGTCCGTTTGCCGGT
CGTGGGCGGCATGGTGCAAGTTGAATAACCGGAAATGGTTTCCCGCAGAACCTGAAGATGTTCGCGATTA
TCTTCTATATCTTCAGGCGCGCGGTCTGGCAGTAAAAACTATCCAGCAACATTTGGGCCAGCTAAACATG
CTTCATCGTCGGTCCGGGCTGCCACGACCAAGTGACAGCAATGCTGTTTCACTGGTTATGCGGCGGATCC
GAAAAGAAAACGTTGATGCCGGTGAACGTGCAAAACAGGCTCTAGCGTTCGAACGCACTGATTTCGACCA
GGTTCGTTCACTCATGGAAAATAGCGATCGCTGCCAGGATATACGTAATCTGGCATTTCTGGGGATTGCT
TATAACACCCTGTTACGTATAGCCGAAATTGCCAGGATCAGGGTTAAAGATATCTCACGTACTGACGGTG
GGAGAATGTTAATCCATATTGGCAGAACGAAAACGCTGGTTAGCACCGCAGGTGTAGAGAAGGCACTTAG
CCTGGGGGTAACTAAACTGGTCGAGCGATGGATTTCCGTCTCTGGTGTAGCTGATGATCCGAATAACTAC
CTGTTTTGCCGGGTCAGAAAAAATGGTGTTGCCGCGCCATCTGCCACCAGCCAGCTATCAACTCGCGCCC
TGGAAGGGATTTTTGAAGCAACTCATCGATTGATTTACGGCGCTAAGGATGACTCTGGTCAGAGATACCT
GGCCTGGTCTGGACACAGTGCCCGTGTCGGAGCCGCGCGAGATATGGCCCGCGCTGGAGTTTCAATACCG
GAGATCATGCAAGCTGGTGGCTGGACCAATGTAAATATTGTCATGAACTATATCCGTAACCTGGATAGTG
AAACAGGGGCAATGGTGCGCCTGCTGGAAGATGGCGATTAGGTCGA
